Addgene plasmid #153861: pGBW-m4252971
Purpose: Mammalian expression plasmid for SARS-CoV-2 E (envelope)
Depositing lab: Ginkgo Bioworks & Benjie Chen. Depositing organization: Ginkgo Bioworks.
Backbone
  Vector backbone: pTwist_CMV_Puro_6 with AarI site removed
  Backbone size w/o insert (bp): 6080
  Vector type: Mammalian Expression
  Selectable markers: Puromycin
Growth in bacteria
  Bacterial resistance: Ampicillin, 100 μg/mL
  Growth temperature: 37°C
  Growth strain: DH5alpha
  Copy number: High Copy
Gene/Insert
  Gene/Insert name: SARS-CoV-2 E (envelope) (alt names: envelope protein; E protein)
  Species: Severe acute respiratory syndrome coronavirus 2
  Insert size (bp): 221
  Mutation: wt
  Entrez Gene: E (a.k.a. GU280_gp04)
  Promoter: CMV
  Cloning method: Unknown
Resource information
  A portion of this plasmid was derived from a plasmid made by: GinkgoBioworks
Depositor comments: NCBI reference sequence: 43740570
How to cite: pGBW-m4252971 was a gift from Ginkgo Bioworks & Benjie Chen (Addgene plasmid # 153861 ; http://n2t.net/addgene:153861 ; RRID:Addgene_153861)
