[The description below was written by a language model from this plasmid's Addgene catalogue record and pLannotate feature annotations shown in this document.]
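Description:
pGBW-m4252971 is a mammalian expression plasmid carrying the wild-type envelope (E) gene of SARS-CoV-2, built on a pTwist_CMV_Puro_6 backbone from which an AarI site has been removed. It is propagated in E. coli as a high-copy plasmid through a ColE1/pUC-type origin and selected with ampicillin via a full-length β-lactamase gene. The sequenced record is about 6.3 kb, consistent with the roughly 6.1 kb backbone plus a short insert of a little over 200 bp.

The E coding sequence sits downstream of the human cytomegalovirus immediate-early enhancer and promoter; the automated annotation resolves the promoter only as fragments and a truncated variant, while the catalogue entry simply lists CMV. An SV40 polyadenylation signal follows the insert. No epitope tag or reporter fusion is annotated, so the record suggests that the protein is expressed in native form. E is a small viral membrane protein that assembles into pentameric ion-conducting pores (a viroporin) and contributes to virion morphogenesis and assembly.

A separate cassette uses the human ubiquitin C promoter to drive puromycin N-acetyltransferase, terminated by a synthetic poly(A) signal, allowing selection of transfected mammalian cells with puromycin. The expression unit is flanked by β-globin insulator elements, T7 and rrnG transcription terminators and an additional synthetic poly(A) signal. These features presumably limit read-through and interference between the plasmid's transcription units.

The stated purpose is expression of SARS-CoV-2 E in mammalian cells. The record gives no more specific application, and the cloning method is listed as unknown.
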