Features (pLannotate 1.2.2; 20 found; start..end, strand, type, name):
      1..304     +  enhancer       CMV enhancer: human cytomegalovirus immediate early enhancer
    377..394     -  promoter       CMV promoter (fragment): human cytomegalovirus (CMV) immediate early promoter
    457..508     +  promoter       CMVd2 promoter: truncated human cytomegalovirus (CMV) immediate early promoter that yields moderately reduced expression relative to the full-length promoter
    583..807     +  CDS            E: VEMP_SARS2 - Experimental evidence at protein level: Swiss-Prot protein existence level 1. Plays a central role in virus morphogenesis and assembly. Acts as a viroporin and self-assembles in host membranes forming pentameric protein-lipid pores that allow ion transport. Also plays a role in the induction of apoptosis (By similarity). Regulates the localization of S protein at cis-Golgi, the place of virus budding (PubMed:33229438). May act by slowing down the cell secretory pathway (PubMed:33229438). May interfere with tight-junction stability by interacting with host MPP5. This would result i
    860..981     -  polyA_signal   SV40 poly(A) signal: SV40 polyadenylation signal
   1004..1073    -  CDS            large T antigen (fragment): large T antigen from SV40 (simian virus 40)
   1096..1142    +  terminator     T7 terminator: transcription terminator for bacteriophage T7 RNA polymerase
   1172..1308    +  terminator     rrnG terminator: transcription terminator from the E. coli ribosomal RNA rrnG operon (Albrechtsen et al., 1991)
   1353..1424    +  misc_feature   3' β-globin insulator: insulator downstream of the human β-globin locus (Farrell et al., 2002)
   1650..2238    -  rep_origin     ori: high-copy-number ColE1/pMB1/pBR322/pUC origin of replication
   2410..2474    -  CDS            bla(M) (fragment): β-lactamase lacking the signal sequence; bla(M); allows cytosolic expression of β-lactamase
   2738..3947    +  promoter       UbC promoter: human ubiquitin C promoter
   3951..4548    +  CDS            PuroR (fragment): puromycin N-acetyltransferase; pac from Streptomyces; confers resistance to puromycin
   4577..4625    +  polyA_signal   poly(A) signal: synthetic polyadenylation signal
   4891..5751    +  CDS            AmpR: β-lactamase; bla; confers resistance to ampicillin, carbenicillin, and related antibiotics
   5764..5900    +  terminator     rrnG terminator: transcription terminator from the E. coli ribosomal RNA rrnG operon (Albrechtsen et al., 1991)
   6052..6123    +  misc_feature   5' β-globin insulator: insulator upstream of the human β-globin locus (Farrell et al., 2002)
   6128..6174    -  terminator     T7 terminator: transcription terminator for bacteriophage T7 RNA polymerase
   6192..6240    -  polyA_signal   poly(A) signal: synthetic polyadenylation signal
   6271..6320    +  enhancer       CMV enhancer (fragment): human cytomegalovirus immediate early enhancer
>Addgene plasmid #153861 | pGBW-m4252971 | addgene full sequence | sequence record 313650 | Addgene NGS Result
CGTTACATAACTTACGGTAAATGGCCCGCCTGGCTGACCGCCCAACGACCCCCGCCCATTGACGTCAATA
ATGACGTATGTTCCCATAGTAACGCCAATAGGGACTTTCCATTGACGTCAATGGGTGGAGTATTTACGGT
AAACTGCCCACTTGGCAGTACATCAAGTGTATCATATGCCAAGTACGCCCCCTATTGACGTCAATGACGG
TAAATGGCCCGCCTGGCATTATGCCCAGTACATGACCTTATGGGACTTTCCTACTTGGCAGTACATCTAC
GTATTAGTCATCGCTATTACCATGCTGATGCGGTTTTGGCAGTACATCAATGGGCGTGGATAGCGGTTTG
ACTCACGGGGATTTCCAAGTCTCCACCCCATTGACGTCAATGGGAGTTTGTTTTGGCACCAAAATCAACG
GGACTTTCCAAAATGTCGTAACAACTCCGCCCCATTGACGCAAATGGGCGGTAGGCGTGTACGGTGGGAG
GTCTATATAAGCAGAGCTGGTTTAGTGAACCGTCAGATCAGATCTTTGTCGATCCTACCATCCACTCGAC
ACACCCGCCAGCGGCCGCCACCATGTACTCATTCGTTTCGGAAGAGACAGGTACGTTAATAGTTAATAGC
GTACTTCTTTTTCTTGCTTTCGTGGTATTCTTGCTAGTTACACTAGCCATCCTTACTGCGCTTCGATTGT
GTGCGTACTGCTGCAATATTGTTAACGTGAGTCTTGTAAAACCTTCTTTTTACGTTTACTCTCGTGTTAA
AAATCTGAATTCTTCTAGAGTTCCTGATCTTCTGGTCTAAGCTAGCTTGACTGACTGAGATACAGCGTAC
CTTCAGCTCACAGACATGATAAGATACATTGATGAGTTTGGACAAACCACAACTAGAATGCAGTGAAAAA
AATGCTTTATTTGTGAAATTTGTGATGCTATTGCTTTATTTGTAACCATTATAAGCTGCAATAAACAAGT
TAACAACAACAATTGCATTCATTTTATGTTTCAGGTTCAGGGGGAGGTGTGGGAGGTTTTTTAAAGCAAG
TAAAACCTCTACAAATGTGGTATTGGCCCATCTCTATCGGTATCGTAGCATAACCCCTTGGGGCCTCTAA
ACGGGTCTTGAGGGGTTTTTTGTGCCCCTCGGGCCGGATTGCTATCTACCGGCATTGGCGCAGAAAAAAA
TGCCTGATGCGACGCTGCGCGTCTTATACTCCCACATATGCCAGATTCAGCAACGGATACGGCTTCCCCA
ACTTGCCCACTTCCATACGTGTCCTCCTTACCAGAAATTTATCCTTAAGGTCGTCAGCTATCCTGCAGGC
GATCTCTCGATTTCGATCAAGACATTCCTTTAATGGTCTTTTCTGGACACCACTAGGGGTCAGAAGTAGT
TCATCAAACTTTCTTCCCTCCCTAATCTCATTGGTTACCTTGGGCTATCGAAACTTAATTAACCAGTCAA
GTCAGCTACTTGGCGAGATCGACTTGTCTGGGTTTCGACTACGCTCAGAATTGCGTCAGTCAAGTTCGAT
CTGGTCCTTGCTATTGCACCCGTTCTCCGATTACGAGTTTCATTTAAATCATGTGAGCAAAAGGCCAGCA
AAAGGCCAGGAACCGTAAAAAGGCCGCGTTGCTGGCGTTTTTCCATAGGCTCCGCCCCCCTGACGAGCAT
CACAAAAATCGACGCTCAAGTCAGAGGTGGCGAAACCCGACAGGACTATAAAGATACCAGGCGTTTCCCC
CTGGAAGCTCCCTCGTGCGCTCTCCTGTTCCGACCCTGCCGCTTACCGGATACCTGTCCGCCTTTCTCCC
TTCGGGAAGCGTGGCGCTTTCTCATAGCTCACGCTGTAGGTATCTCAGTTCGGTGTAGGTCGTTCGCTCC
AAGCTGGGCTGTGTGCACGAACCCCCCGTTCAGCCCGACCGCTGCGCCTTATCCGGTAACTATCGTCTTG
AGTCCAACCCGGTAAGACACGACTTATCGCCACTGGCAGCAGCCACTGGTAACAGGATTAGCAGAGCGAG
GTATGTAGGCGGTGCTACAGAGTTCTTGAAGTGGTGGCCTAACTACGGCTACACTAGAAGAACAGTATTT
GGTATCTGCGCTCTGCTGAAGCCAGTTACCTTCGGAAAAAGAGTTGGTAGCTCTTGATCCGGCAAACAAA
CCACCGCTGGTAGCGGTGGTTTTTTTGTTTGCAAGCAGCAGATTACGCGCAGAAAAAAAGGATCTCAAGA
AGATCCTTTGATCTTTTCTACGGGGTCTGACGCTCAGTGGAACGAAAACTCACGTTAAGGGATTTTGGTC
ATGAGATTATCAAAAAGGATCTTCACCTAGATCCTTTTAAATTAAAAATGAAGTTTTAAATCAATCTAAA
GTATATATGAGTAAACTTGGTCTGACAGTTACCAATGCTTAATCAGTGAGGCACCTATCTCAGCGATCTG
TCTATTTCGTTCATCCATAGTTGCATTTAAATTTCCGAACTCTCCAAGGCCCTCGTCGGAAAATCTTCAA
ACCTTTCGTCCGATCCATCTTGCAGGCTACCTCTCGAACGAACTATCGCAAGTCTCTTGGCCGGCCTTGC
GCCTTGGCTATTGCTTGGCAGCGCCTATCGCCAGGTATTACTCCAATCCCGAATATCCGAGATCGGGATC
ACCCGAGAGAAGTTCAACCTACATCCTCAATCCCGATCTATCCGAGATCCGAGGAATATCGAAATCGGGG
CGCGCCTGGCCTCCGCGCCGGGTTTTGGCGCCTCCCGCGGGCGCCCCCCTCGTCACGGCGAGCGCTGCCA
CGTCAGACGAAGGGCGCAGGAGCGTCCTGATCCTTCCGCCCGGACGCTCAGGACAGCGGCCCGCTGCTCA
TAAGACTCGGCCTTAGAACCCCAGTATCAGCAGAAGGACATTTTAGGACGGGACTTGGGTGACTCTAGGG
CACTGGTTTTCTTTCCAGAGAGCGGAACAGGCGAGGAAAAGTAGTCCCTTCTCGGCGATTCTGCGGAGGG
ATCTCCGTGGGGCGGTGAACGCCGATGATTATATAAGGACGCGCCGGGTGTGGCACAGCTAGTTCCGTCG
CAGCCGGGATTTGGGTCGCGGTTCTTGTTTGTGGATCGCTGTGATCGTCACTTGGTGAGTAGCGGGCTGC
TGGGCTGGCCGGGGCTTTCGTGGCCGCCGGGCCGCTCGGTGGGACGGAAGCGTGTGGAGAGACCGCCAAG
GGCTGTAGTCTGGGTCCGCGAGCAAGGTTGCCCTGAACTGGGGGTTGGGGGGAGCGCAGCAAAATGGCGG
CTGTTCCCGAGTCTTGAATGGAAGACGCTTGTGAGGCGGGCTGTGAGGTCGTTGAAACAAGGTGGGGGGC
ATGGTGGGCGGCAAGAACCCAAGGTCTTGAGCCCTTCGCTAATGCGGGAAAGCTCTTATTCGGGTGAGAT
GGGCTGGGCACCATCTGGGGACCCTGACGTGAAGTTTGTCACTGACTGGAGAACTCGGTTTGTCGTCTGT
TGCGGGGGCGGCAGTTATGGCGGTGCCGTTGGGCAGTGCACCCGTACCTTTGGGAGCGCGCGCCCTCGTC
GTGTCGTGACGTCACCCGTTCTGTTGGCTTATAATGCAGGGTGGGGCCACCAGCCGGTAGGTGTGCGGTA
GGCTTTTCTCCGTCGCAGGACGCAGGGTTCGGGCCTAGGGTAGGCTCTCCTGAATCGACAGGCGCCGGAC
CTCTGGTGAGGGGAGGGATAAGTGAGGCGTCAGTTTCTTTGGTCGGTTTTATGTACCTATCTTCTTAAGT
AGCTGAAGCTCCGGTTTTGAACTATGCGCTCGGGGTTGGCGAGTGTGTTTTGTGAAGTTTTTTAGGCACC
TTTTGAAATGTAATCATTTGGGTCAATATGTAATTTTCAGTGTTAGACTTGTAAATTGTCCGCTAAATTC
TGGCCGTTTTTGGCTTTTTTGTTAGACAACATGACCGAGTACAAGCCCACGGTGCGCCTCGCCACCCGCG
ACGACGTCCCCAGGGCCGTACGCACCCTCGCCGCCGCGTTCGCCGACTACCCCGCCACGCGCCACACCGT
CGATCCGGACCGCCACATCGAGCGGGTCACCGAGCTGCAAGAACTCTTCCTCACGCGCGTCGGGCTCGAC
ATCGGCAAGGTGTGGGTCGCGGACGACGGCGCCGCGGTGGCGGTCTGGACCACGCCGGAGAGCGTCGAAG
CGGGGGCGGTGTTCGCCGAGATCGGCCCGCGCATGGCCGAGTTGAGCGGTTCCCGGCTGGCCGCGCAGCA
ACAGATGGAGGGCCTCCTGGCGCCGCACCGGCCCAAGGAGCCCGCGTGGTTCCTGGCCACCGTCGGCGTC
TCGCCCGACCACCAGGGCAAGGGTCTGGGCAGCGCCGTCGTGCTCCCCGGAGTGGAGGCCGCCGAGCGCG
CCGGGGTGCCCGCCTTCCTGGAGACCTCCGCGCCCCGCAACCTCCCCTTCTACGAGCGGCTCGGCTTCAC
CGTCACCGCCGACGTCGAGGTGCCCGAAGGACCGCGCACCTGGTGCATGACCCGCAAGCCCGGTGCCTAG
GCTAGTATGTAAGCCTAGTCTTAGATAATAAAATCGCTATCCATCGAAGATGGATGTGTGTTGGTTTTTT
GTGTGTGTAACGCTAGGCGCGCCTGGTGTACCGAGAACGATCCTCTCAGTGCGAGTCTCGACGATCCATA
TCGTTGCTTGGCAGTCAGCCAGTCGGAATCCAGCTTGGGACCCAGGAAGTCCAATCGTCAGATATTGTAC
TCAAGCCTGGTCACGGCAGCGTACCGATCTGTTTAAACCTAGATATTGATAGTCTGATCGGTCAACGTAT
AATCGAGTCCTAGCTTTTGCAAACATCTATCAAGAGACAGGATCAGCAGGAGGCTTTCGCATGAGTATTC
AACATTTCCGTGTCGCCCTTATTCCCTTTTTTGCGGCATTTTGCCTTCCTGTTTTTGCTCACCCAGAAAC
GCTGGTGAAAGTAAAAGATGCTGAAGATCAGTTGGGTGCGCGAGTGGGTTACATCGAACTGGATCTCAAC
AGCGGTAAGATCCTTGAGAGTTTTCGCCCCGAAGAACGCTTTCCAATGATGAGCACTTTTAAAGTTCTGC
TATGTGGCGCGGTATTATCCCGTATTGACGCCGGGCAAGAGCAACTCGGTCGCCGCATACACTATTCTCA
GAATGACTTGGTTGAGTATTCACCAGTCACAGAAAAGCATCTTACGGATGGCATGACAGTAAGAGAATTA
TGCAGTGCTGCCATAACCATGAGTGATAACACTGCGGCCAACTTACTTCTGACAACGATTGGAGGACCGA
AGGAGCTAACCGCTTTTTTGCACAACATGGGGGATCATGTAACTCGCCTTGATCGTTGGGAACCGGAGCT
GAATGAAGCCATACCAAACGACGAGCGTGACACCACGATGCCTGTAGCAATGGCAACAACCTTGCGTAAA
CTATTAACTGGCGAACTACTTACTCTAGCTTCCCGGCAACAGTTGATAGACTGGATGGAGGCGGATAAAG
TTGCAGGACCACTTCTGCGCTCGGCCCTTCCGGCTGGCTGGTTTATTGCTGATAAATCTGGAGCCGGTGA
GCGTGGGTCTCGCGGTATCATTGCAGCACTGGGGCCAGATGGTAAGCCCTCCCGTATCGTAGTTATCTAC
ACGACGGGGAGTCAGGCAACTATGGATGAACGAAATAGACAGATCGCTGAGATAGGTGCCTCACTGATTA
AGCATTGGTAACCGATTCTAGGTGCATTGGCGCAGAAAAAAATGCCTGATGCGACGCTGCGCGTCTTATA
CTCCCACATATGCCAGATTCAGCAACGGATACGGCTTCCCCAACTTGCCCACTTCCATACGTGTCCTCCT
TACCAGAAATTTATCCTTAAGATCCCGAATCGTTTAAACTCGACTCTGGCTCTATCGAATCTCCGTCGTT
TCGAGCTTACGCGAACAGCCGTGGCGCTCATTTGCTCGTCGGGCATCGAATCTCGTCAGCTATCGTCAGC
TTACCTTTTTGGCAGCGATCGCGGCTCCCGACATCTTGGACCATTAGCTCCACAGGTATCTTCTTCCCTC
TAGTGGTCATAACAGCAGCTTCAGCTACCTCTCAATTCAAAAAACCCCTCAAGACCCGTTTAGAGGCCCC
AAGGGGTTATGCTATCAATCGTTGCGTTACACACACAAAAAACCAACACACATCCATCTTCGATGGATAG
CGATTTTATTATCTAACTGCTGATCGAGTGTAGCCAGATCTAGTAATCAATTACGGGGTCATTAGTTCAT
AGCCCATATATGGAGTTCCG
